Addgene plasmid #98565: C321.ΔClpS.Ub-UAG-sfGFP
Purpose: Recoded strain C321.ΔA (MutS inactivated) with genomically integrated Ubiquitin-UAG-sfGFP reporter and ClpS inactivated
Depositing lab: George Church. Depositing organization: Harvard Medical School. Publication: Engineering posttranslational proofreading to discriminate nonstandard amino acids. Kunjapur AM, Stork DA, Kuru E, Vargas-Rodriguez O, Landon M, Soll D, Church GM. Proc Natl Acad Sci U S A. 2018 Jan 16;115(3):619-624. doi: 10.1073/pnas.1715137115. Epub 2018 Jan 4. PubMed 29301968.
Backbone
  Vector backbone: C321.deltaA genome (genomically integrated construct) with ClpS inactivated
  Backbone size w/o insert (bp): 4600000
  Modifications to backbone: A reporter construct was integrated into an intergenic region of the E. coli genome. Subsequently, the N-end rule adaptor protein ClpS was inactivated using MAGE (insertion of multiple premature stop codons).
  Vector type: Bacterial Expression
Growth in bacteria
  Bacterial resistance: Ampicillin, 100 μg/mL
  Growth temperature: 30°C
  Growth strain: C321.deltaA
  Growth instructions: The C321.deltaA strain contains an integrated lambda red cassette under expression by heat shock. Growth at 34 C or lower is recommended to prevent leaky expression of lambda red.
  Copy number: Unknown
Terms and licenses: Academic/Nonprofit Terms; Industry Terms: Not Available to Industry
How to cite: C321.ΔClpS.Ub-UAG-sfGFP was a gift from George Church (Addgene plasmid # 98565)
