[The description below was written by a language model from this plasmid's Addgene catalogue record.]
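Description:
C321.ΔClpS.Ub-UAG-sfGFP is not a plasmid in the usual sense but an engineered Escherichia coli strain, catalogued as a bacterial expression entry whose "backbone" is the roughly 4.6 Mb chromosome of the recoded strain C321.ΔA. The record describes this parent as a recoded strain with MutS inactivated, carrying an integrated lambda Red recombineering cassette under heat-shock control. The inactivated mismatch repair and lambda Red functions are the features that make such strains amenable to oligonucleotide-mediated genome editing (MAGE). The strain is selected with ampicillin. Because the reporter resides in the chromosome, no plasmid origin of replication applies, and copy number is listed as unknown.

The payload is a Ubiquitin-UAG-sfGFP reporter integrated into an intergenic region of the genome. An amber (UAG) codon sits between ubiquitin and superfolder GFP, so fluorescent protein is made only when that codon is suppressed, typically by an orthogonal tRNA/synthetase pair incorporating a nonstandard amino acid. Ubiquitin fusions are a standard way to expose a chosen residue at a protein's N-terminus after ubiquitin cleavage, which would make the incorporated residue subject to the N-end rule degradation pathway. After integration, the N-end rule adaptor protein ClpS was inactivated by MAGE through insertion of multiple premature stop codons, so this strain lacks ClpS-mediated recognition of N-terminal residues. It therefore appears suited as a ClpS-deficient comparison or host in work on posttranslational proofreading to discriminate nonstandard amino acids. The record does not state the promoter driving the reporter, the exact integration locus, or the source of the ampicillin resistance.
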