>Addgene plasmid #98565 | C321.ΔClpS.Ub-UAG-sfGFP | depositor partial sequence | sequence record 200689 | C321.ΔClpS.Ub-UAG-sfGFP sequence 1196 bps
TCCCTATCAGTGATAGAGATTGACATCCCTATCAGTGATAGAGATACTGAGCACATCAGCAGGACGCACT
GACCGAATTCATTAAAGAGGAGAAAGGTACCATGCAGATTTTTGTGAAGACTTTAACAGGTAAGACGATT
ACCCTGGAGGTGGAGTCCTCGGACACCATCGATAATGTAAAATCAAAAATCCAAGATAAGGAAGGAATCC
CTCCAGACCAGCAACGTCTGATTTTCGCAGGTAAACAACTGGAGGATGGTCGCACGCTTTCGGACTACAA
CATCCAGAAAGAATCTACCCTTCATTTGGTTCTGCGTCTGCGTGGAGGATAGTTGTTTGTGCAGGAGCTT
GCATCCAAGGGCGAGGAGCTCTTTACTGGCGTAGTACCAATTCTCGTAGAGCTCGATGGCGATGTAAATG
GCCATAAGTTTTCCGTACGCGGCGAGGGCGAGGGCGATGCAACTAACGGCAAGCTCACTCTCAAGTTTAT
TTGTACTACTGGCAAGCTCCCAGTACCATGGCCAACTCTCGTAACTACTCTGACCTATGGCGTACAATGT
TTTTCCCGCTATCCAGATCACATGAAGCAACATGATTTTTTTAAGTCCGCAATGCCAGAGGGCTATGTAC
AAGAGCGCACTATTAGCTTTAAGGATGATGGCACCTATAAGACTCGCGCAGAGGTAAAGTTTGAGGGCGA
TACTCTCGTAAATCGCATTGAGCTCAAGGGCATTGATTTTAAGGAGGATGGCAATATTCTCGGCCATAAG
CTGGAGTATAATTTCAATTCCCATAATGTATACATTACCGCAGATAAGCAAAAGAATGGCATTAAGGCGA
ATTTTAAGATTCGCCATAATGTGGAGGATGGCTCCGTACAACTCGCAGATCATTATCAACAAAATACTCC
AATTGGCGATGGCCCAGTACTCCTCCCAGATAATCATTATCTCTCCACTCAATCCGTGCTCTCCAAAGAT
CCAAATGAGAAGCGCGATCACATGGTACTCCTGGAGTTTGTAACTGCAGCAGGCATTACTCATGGCATGG
ATGAGCTCTATAAGCTCGAGCACCACCACCACCACCACTAAAAGCTTGATGGGGGATCCCATGGTACGCG
TGCTAGAGGCATCAAATAAAACGAAAGGCTCAGTCGAAAGACTGGGCCTTTCGTTTTATCTGTTGTTTGT
CGGTGA
